>Addgene plasmid #48364 | pDS66 | depositor full sequence | sequence record 70059 | Full plasmid sequence
GGGCGAATTGGGCCCGACGTCGCATGCTCCCGGCCGCCATGGCGGCCGCGGGAATTCGATTTTTAGATCT
GGTACCGGGCCCCCCCTCGAGTACCCTTACGATGTGCCTGATTACGCGTACCCATACGACGTGCCAGACT
ACGCATACCCGTACGATGTGCCCGATTACGCATAGTCGACAAAGTGTGACAACGTCGCACCATGTGTAGG
TTTTCATTTATGTTCTTTCTTTCTTTCTTTTGTGAATTTGTTTTCTGTCTCAAATGTTTTTAATTCGCTT
GGGACCTATGTTTTTCTTGTTTTTTTGCTCACCCTTTGTGTAGGAGGCACCCTGTCACGTCTGTGGTTGC
GTGTATGCCTTCCTTCCCCTTATTCGCTTCTTCCTGTCGTGTCACACCTCTTTCTCCCTCTCCCTTTCCG
CCTTTTCTTTCAATCTTGTTTTCTCGACCAGCCCTACTAGAGGAGAAAGAATAGTAACCCTTTCATCAAA
GAAAATAGTTCAAACGAATTGCTAGCTTAAGCTTGATCTAGAACTAGTGATGAAAAAGCCTGAACTCACC
GCGACGTCTGTCGAGAAGTTTCTGATCGAAAAGTTCGACAGCGTCTCCGACCTGATGCAGCTCTCGGAGG
GCGAAGAATCTCGTGCTTTCAGCTTCGATGTAGGAGGGCGTGGATATGTCCTGCGGGTAAATAGCTGCGC
CGATGGTTTCTACAAAGATCGTTATGTTTATCGGCACTTTGCATCGGCCGCGCTCCCGATTCCGGAAGTG
CTTGACATTGGGGAATTCAGCGAGAGCCTGACCTATTGCATCTCCCGCCGTGCACAGGGTGTCACGTTGC
AAGACCTGCCTGAAACCGAACTGCCCGCTGTTCTGCAGCCGGTCGCGGAGGCCATGGATGCGATCGCTGC
GGCCGATCTTAGCCAGACGAGCGGGTTCGGCCCATTCGGACCGCAAGGAATCGGTCAATACACTACATGG
CGTGATTTCATATGCGCGATTGCTGATCCCCATGTGTATCACTGGCAAACTGTGATGGACGACACCGTCA
GTGCGTCCGTCGCGCAGGCTCTCGATGAGCTGATGCTTTGGGCCGAGGACTGCCCCGAAGTCCGGCACCT
CGTGCACGCGGATTTCGGCTCCAACAATGTCCTGACGGACAATGGCCGCATAACAGCGGTCATTGACTGG
AGCGAGGCGATGTTCGGGGATTCCCAATACGAGGTCGCCAACATCTTCTTCTGGAGGCCGTGGTTGGCTT
GTATGGAGCAGCAGACGCGCTACTTCGAGCGGAGGCATCCGGAGCTTGCAGGATCGCCGCGGCTCCGGGC
GTATATGCTCCGCATTGGTCTTGACCAACTCTATCAGAGCTTGGTTGACGGCAATTTCGATGATGCAGCT
TGGGCGCAGGGTCGATGCGACGCAATCGTCCGATCCGGAGCCGGGACTGTCGGGCGTACACAAATCGCCC
GCAGAAGCGCGGCCGTCTGGACCGATGGCTGTGTAGAAGTACTCGCCGATAGTGGAAACCGACGCCCCAG
CACTCGTCCGAGGGCAAAGGAATCTTCTAGAAAAAATCACTAGTGAATTCGCGGCCGCCTGCAGGTCGAC
CATATGGGAGAGCTCCCAACGCGTTGGATGCATAGCTTGAGTATTCTATAGTGTCACCTAAATAGCTTGG
CGTAATCATGGTCATAGCTGTTTCCTGTGTGAAATTGTTATCCGCTCACAATTCCACACAACATACGAGC
CGGAAGCATAAAGTGTAAAGCCTGGGGTGCCTAATGAGTGAGCTAACTCACATTAATTGCGTTGCGCTCA
CTGCCCGCTTTCCAGTCGGGAAACCTGTCGTGCCAGCTGCATTAATGAATCGGCCAACGCGCGGGGAGAG
GCGGTTTGCGTATTGGGCGCTCTTCCGCTTCCTCGCTCACTGACTCGCTGCGCTCGGTCGTTCGGCTGCG
GCGAGCGGTATCAGCTCACTCAAAGGCGGTAATACGGTTATCCACAGAATCAGGGGATAACGCAGGAAAG
AACATGTGAGCAAAAGGCCAGCAAAAGGCCAGGAACCGTAAAAAGGCCGCGTTGCTGGCGTTTTTCCATA
GGCTCCGCCCCCCTGACGAGCATCACAAAAATCGACGCTCAAGTCAGAGGTGGCGAAACCCGACAGGACT
ATAAAGATACCAGGCGTTTCCCCCTGGAAGCTCCCTCGTGCGCTCTCCTGTTCCGACCCTGCCGCTTACC
GGATACCTGTCCGCCTTTCTCCCTTCGGGAAGCGTGGCGCTTTCTCATAGCTCACGCTGTAGGTATCTCA
GTTCGGTGTAGGTCGTTCGCTCCAAGCTGGGCTGTGTGCACGAACCCCCCGTTCAGCCCGACCGCTGCGC
CTTATCCGGTAACTATCGTCTTGAGTCCAACCCGGTAAGACACGACTTATCGCCACTGGCAGCAGCCACT
GGTAACAGGATTAGCAGAGCGAGGTATGTAGGCGGTGCTACAGAGTTCTTGAAGTGGTGGCCTAACTACG
GCTACACTAGAAGGACAGTATTTGGTATCTGCGCTCTGCTGAAGCCAGTTACCTTCGGAAAAAGAGTTGG
TAGCTCTTGATCCGGCAAACAAACCACCGCTGGTAGCGGTGGTTTTTTTGTTTGCAAGCAGCAGATTACG
CGCAGAAAAAAAGGATCTCAAGAAGATCCTTTGATCTTTTCTACGGGGTCTGACGCTCAGTGGAACGAAA
ACTCACGTTAAGGGATTTTGGTCATGAGATTATCAAAAAGGATCTTCACCTAGATCCTTTTAAATTAAAA
ATGAAGTTTTAAATCAATCTAAAGTATATATGAGTAAACTTGGTCTGACAGTTACCAATGCTTAATCAGT
GAGGCACCTATCTCAGCGATCTGTCTATTTCGTTCATCCATAGTTGCCTGACTCCCCGTCGTGTAGATAA
CTACGATACGGGAGGGCTTACCATCTGGCCCCAGTGCTGCAATGATACCGCGAGACCCACGCTCACCGGC
TCCAGATTTATCAGCAATAAACCAGCCAGCCGGAAGGGCCGAGCGCAGAAGTGGTCCTGCAACTTTATCC
GCCTCCATCCAGTCTATTAATTGTTGCCGGGAAGCTAGAGTAAGTAGTTCGCCAGTTAATAGTTTGCGCA
ACGTTGTTGGCATTGCTACAGGCATCGTGGTGTCACGCTCGTCGTTTGGTATGGCTTCATTCAGCTCCGG
TTCCCAACGATCAAGGCGAGTTACATGATCCCCCATGTTGTGCAAAAAAGCGGTTAGCTCCTTCGGTCCT
CCGATCGTTGTCAGAAGTAAGTTGGCCGCAGTGTTATCACTCATGGTTATGGCAGCACTGCATAATTCTC
TTACTGTCATGCCATCCGTAAGATGCTTTTCTGTGACTGGTGAGTACTCAACCAAGTCATTCTGAGAATA
GTGTATGCGGCGACCGAGTTGCTCTTGCCCGGCGTCAATACGGGATAATACCGCGCCACATAGCAGAACT
TTAAAAGTGCTCATCATTGGAAAACGTTCTTCGGGGCGAAAACTCTCAAGGATCTTACCGCTGTTGAGAT
CCAGTTCGATGTAACCCACTCGTGCACCCAACTGATCTTCAGCATCTTTTACTTTCACCAGCGTTTCTGG
GTGAGCAAAAACAGGAAGGCAAAATGCCGCAAAAAAGGGAATAAGGGCGACACGGAAATGTTGAATACTC
ATACTCTTCCTTTTTCAATATTATTGAAGCATTTATCAGGGTTATTGTCTCATGAGCGGATACATATTTG
AATGTATTTAGAAAAATAAACAAATAGGGGTTCCGCGCACATTTCCCCGAAAAGTGCCACCTGTATGCGG
TGTGAAATACCGCACAGATGCGTAAGGAGAAAATACCGCATCAGGCGAAATTGTAAACGTTAATATTTTG
TTAAAATTCGCGTTAAATATTTGTTAAATCAGCTCATTTTTTAACCAATAGGCCGAAATCGGCAAAATCC
CTTATAAATCAAAAGAATAGACCGAGATAGGGT
[37 nt withheld, positions 4024-4060]
AAAGAACGTGGACTCCAACGTCAAAGG
[64 nt withheld, positions 4088-4151]
CGGTCGAGGTGCCGTAAAGCT
[56 nt withheld, positions 4173-4228]
G
[124 nt withheld, positions 4230-4353]
CCATTCGCCATTCAGGCTGCGCAACTGTTGGGAAGGGCGATCGGTGCGGGCCTCTTCGCTATTACGCCAG
CTGGCGAAAGGGGGATGTGCTGCAAGGCGATTAAGTTGGGTAACGCCAGGGTTTTCCCAGTCACGACGTT
GTAAAACGACGGCCAGTGAATTGTAATACGACTCACTATA
Features (pLannotate 1.2.2; 15 found; start..end, strand, type, name):
     71..91      -  misc_feature   MCS (fragment): pBluescript multiple cloning site
    540..1562    +  CDS            hph: KHYB_ECOLX - Experimental evidence at protein level: Swiss-Prot protein existence level 1. The aminoglycoside phosphotransferases achieve inactivation of their antibiotic substrates by phosphorylation. Only phosphorylates hygromycin and closely related compounds such as demethyl analogs and destomycin. From Escherichia coli.
   1581..1643    -  CDS            VESPI_VESMG (fragment): Experimental evidence at protein level: Swiss-Prot protein existence level 1. Shows contractile activity on isolated ileum smooth muscle. From Vespa magnifica (Hornet).
   1655..1673    -  promoter       SP6 promoter: promoter for bacteriophage SP6 RNA polymerase
   1715..1731    -  protein_bind   lac operator: The lac repressor binds to the lac operator to inhibit transcription in E. coli. This inhibition can be relieved by adding lactose or isopropyl-β-D-thiogalactopyranoside (IPTG). lac repressor encoded by lacI
   1739..1769    -  promoter       lac promoter: promoter for the E. coli lac operon
   1784..1805    -  protein_bind   CAP binding site: CAP binding activates transcription in the presence of cAMP. E. coli catabolite activator protein
   1818..1910    -  CDS            lacI (fragment): lac repressor; lacI; The lac repressor binds to the lac operator to inhibit transcription in E. coli. This inhibition can be relieved by adding lactose or isopropyl-β-D-thiogalactopyranoside (IPTG).
   2093..2681    -  rep_origin     ori: high-copy-number ColE1/pMB1/pBR322/pUC origin of replication
   2852..3712    -  CDS            AmpR: β-lactamase; bla; confers resistance to ampicillin, carbenicillin, and related antibiotics
   3713..3817    -  promoter       AmpR promoter: bla
   3844..3895    +  misc_feature   bom (fragment): basis of mobility region from pBR322
   3898..4353    -  rep_origin     f1 ori (sequence partly withheld): f1 bacteriophage origin of replication; arrow indicates direction of (+) strand synthesis
   4357..4514    -  CDS            lacZα (fragment): LacZα fragment of β-galactosidase; lacZ fragment
   4517..2       +  promoter       T7 promoter (across the origin): promoter for bacteriophage T7 RNA polymerase
