[The description below was written by a language model from this plasmid's Addgene catalogue record and pLannotate feature annotations shown in this document.]
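Description:
pDS66 is a roughly 4.5 kb template plasmid built on the Promega pGEM-T Easy cloning backbone, for genetic manipulation of Trypanosoma brucei. It is maintained in E. coli through a high-copy ColE1/pUC-type origin and selected with ampicillin via the β-lactamase gene and its native promoter. The annotated sequence also shows the usual pGEM remnants: an f1 phage origin, a disrupted lacZα fragment with the lac promoter, operator and CAP site, and flanking T7 and SP6 phage promoters around the cloning region.

The insert is described as a 3xHA epitope tag followed by a tubulin (TUB) intergenic region and a hygromycin resistance gene, modified from an earlier published construct. The feature table confirms the hygromycin phosphotransferase (hph) coding sequence on the forward strand, but the automated annotation does not label the 3xHA tag or the tubulin intergenic sequence; these presumably lie in the unannotated stretch upstream of hph. A short hit to a hornet peptide just downstream of hph is almost certainly a spurious match. In trypanosomes, where genes are transcribed polycistronically, intergenic regions such as that of tubulin supply the trans-splicing and polyadenylation signals needed to process the upstream tagged transcript and the downstream marker mRNA; no dedicated trypanosome promoter is recorded.

The repository classifies the plasmid as a Cre/lox and T. brucei knockout vector, and it was deposited with work on building null and conditional null mutants using Cre recombinase and loxP. No loxP sites are annotated in the feature table, however, so the record does not establish whether this plasmid carries them. The arrangement suggests use as a cassette source for HA tagging with hygromycin selection, though the record gives no further detail.
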