Addgene plasmid #48364: pDS66
Purpose: 3XHA-intergenic region of TUB-HYG (modified from PMID 16269191)
Depositing lab: George Cross. Depositing organization: Rockefeller University. Publication: Strategies to construct null and conditional null Trypanosoma brucei mutants using Cre-recombinase and loxP. Kim HS, Li Z, Boothroyd C, Cross GA. Mol Biochem Parasitol. 2013 Aug 13;191(1):16-19. doi: 10.1016/j.molbiopara.2013.08.001. PubMed 23954366.
Backbone
  Vector backbone: pGEM-T Easy
  Backbone manufacturer: Promega
  Total vector size (bp): 4500
  Vector type: Cre/Lox ; Knockout in T. Brucei
  Selectable markers: Hygromycin
Growth in bacteria
  Bacterial resistance: Ampicillin, 100 μg/mL
  Growth temperature: 37°C
  Growth strain: DH5alpha
  Copy number: Unknown
Gene/Insert
  Gene/Insert name: 3XHA-intergenic region of TUB-HYG (modified from PMID 16269191)
  Species: T. brucei
  Cloning method: Unknown
  Sequencing primers: 5′ tb#44 CTGGTTAGTATGGACTTCTCTAGA; 3′ pBRrevBam
Terms and licenses: Academic/Nonprofit Terms; Industry Terms: Not Available to Industry
Depositor comments: For additional information, see http://tryps.rockefeller.edu/trypsru2_cre-lox.html
How to cite: pDS66 was a gift from George Cross (Addgene plasmid # 48364 ; http://n2t.net/addgene:48364 ; RRID:Addgene_48364)
