>Addgene plasmid #48364 | pDS66 | addgene partial sequence | sequence record 72712 | Hygro-F 5'-gacggcaatttcgatgatg-3'
CGATGCGACGCAATCGTCCGATCCGGAGCCGGGACTGTCGGGCGTACACAAATCGCCCGCAGAAGCGCGG
CCGTCTGGACCGATGGCTGTGTAGAAGTACTCGCCGATAGTGGAAACCGACGCCCCAGCACTCGTCCGAG
GGCAAAGGAATCTTCTAGAAAAAATCACTAGTGAATTCGCGGCCGCCTGCAGGTCGACCATATGGGAGAG
CTCCCAACGCGTTGGATGCATAGCTTGAGTATTCTATAGTGTCACCTAAATAGCTTGGCGTAATCATGGT
CATAGCTGTTTCCTGTGTGAAATTGTTATCCGCTCACAATTCCACACAACATACGAGCCGGAAGCATAAA
GTGTAAAGCCTGGGGTGCCTAATGAGTGAGCTAACTCACATTAATTGCGTTGCGCTCACTGCCCGCTTTC
CAGTCGGGAAACCTGTCGTGCCAGCTGCATTAATGAATCGGCCAACGCGCGGGGAGAGGCGGTTTGCGTA
TTGGGCGCTCTTCCGCTTCCTCGCTCACTGACTCGCTGCGCTCGGTCGTTCGGCTGCGGCGAGCGGTATC
AGCTCACTCAAAGGCGGTAATACGGTTATCCACAGAATCAGGGGATAACGCAGGAAAGAACATGTGAGCA
AAAGGCCAGCAAAAGGCCAGGAACCGTAAAAAGGCCGCGTTGCTGGCGTTTTTCCATAGGCTCCGCCCCC
CTGACGAGCATCACAAAAATCGACGCTCAAGTCAGAGGTGGCGAAACCCGACAGGACTATAAAGATACCA
GGCGTTTCCCCCTGGAAGCTCCCTCGTGCGCTCTCCTGTTCCGACCCTGCCGCTTACCGGATACCTGTCC
GCCTTTCTCCCTTCGGGAAGCGTGGCGCTTTCTCATAGCTCACGCTGTAGGTATCTCAGTTCGGTGTAGG
TCGTTCGCTCCAAGCTGGGCTGTGTGCACGAACCCCCCGTTCAGCCCGACCGCTGCGCCTTATCCGGTAA
CTATCGTCTTGAGTCCAACCCGGTAAGACACGACTTATCGCCACTGGCAGCAGCCACTGGTAACAGGATT
AGCAGAGCGAGGTA
