>Addgene plasmid #48364 | pDS66 | addgene partial sequence | sequence record 72718 | Hygro-R 5'-tatccacgccctcctacatc-3'
GAGATTCTTCGCCCTCCGAGAGCTGCATCAGGTCGGAGACGCTGTCGAACTTTTCGATCAGAAACTTCTC
GACAGACGTCGCGGTGAGTTCAGGCTTTTTCATCACTAGTTCTAGATCAAGCTTAAGCTAGCAATTCGTT
TGAACTATTTTCTTTGATGAAAGGGTTACTATTCTTTCTCCTCTAGTAGGGCTGGTCGAGAAAACAAGAT
TGAAAGAAAAGGCGGAAAGGGAGAGGGAGAAAGAGGTGTGACACGACAGGAAGAAGCGAATAAGGGGAAG
GAAGGCATACACGCAACCACAGACGTGACAGGGTGCCTCCTACACAAAGGGTGAGCAAAAAAACAAGAAA
AACATAGGTCCCAAGCGAATTAAAAACATTTGAGACAGAAAACAAATTCACAAAAGAAAGAAAGAAAGAA
CATAAATGAAAACCTACACATGGTGCGACGTTGTCACACTTTGTCGACTATGCGTAATCGGGCACATCGT
ACGGGTATGCGTAGTCTGGCACGTCGTATGGGTACGCGTAATCAGGCACATCGTAAGGGTACTCGAGGGG
GGGCCCGGTACCAGATCTAAAAATCGAATTCCCGCGGCCGCCATGGCGGCCGGGAGCATGCGACGTCGGG
CCCAATTCGCCCTATAGTGAGTCGTATTACAATTCACTGGCCGTCGTTTTACAACGTCGTGACTGGGAAA
ACCCTGGCGTTACCCAACTTAATCGCCTTGCAGCACATCCCCCTTTCGCCAGCTGGCGTAATAGCGAAGA
GGCCCGCACCGATCGCCCTTCCCAACAGTTGCGCAGCCTGAATGGCGAATGG
[124 nt withheld, positions 823-946]
C
[76 nt withheld, positions 948-1023]
